Addgene plasmid #220619: gTBEv3
Purpose: vector for encoding an engineered glycosylase-based thymine (T) base editor (gTBEv3) driven by EF1a promoter, guide RNAs compatible with SpCas9 driven by hU6, mCherry driven by CBh promoter
Depositing lab: Huawei Tong. Depositing organization: HuidaGene Therapeutics Co., Ltd. Publication: Development of deaminase-free T-to-S base editor and C-to-G base editor by engineered human uracil DNA glycosylase. Tong H, Wang H, Wang X, Liu N, Li G, Wu D, Li Y, Jin M, Li H, Wei Y, Li T, Yuan Y, Shi L, Yao X, Zhou Y, Yang H. Nat Commun. 2024 Jun 8;15(1):4897. doi: 10.1038/s41467-024-49343-5. PubMed 38851742.
Backbone
  Vector backbone: pEF1a
  Vector type: Mammalian Expression
Growth in bacteria
  Bacterial resistance: Ampicillin, 100 μg/mL
  Growth temperature: 37°C
  Growth strain: DH5alpha
  Copy number: High Copy
Gene/Insert
  Gene/Insert name: hUNG2-nSpCas9 (alt name: hUNG2(del1-88;Y156A,A214T,Q259A,Y284D)-nSpCas9(D10A))
  Species: Synthetic
  Mutation: hUNG2(del1-88;Y156A,A214T,Q259A,Y284D), SpCas9(D10A)
  Promoter: hU6, EF1a
  Cloning method: Gibson Cloning
Terms and licenses: Academic/Nonprofit Terms; Industry Terms: Not Available to Industry
Depositor comments: Please visit https://doi.org/10.1101/2024.01.01.573809 for bioRxiv preprint.
How to cite: gTBEv3 was a gift from Huawei Tong (Addgene plasmid # 220619 ; http://n2t.net/addgene:220619 ; RRID:Addgene_220619)
