[The description below was written by a language model from this plasmid's Addgene catalogue record and pLannotate feature annotations shown in this document.]
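Description:
gTBEv3 is a mammalian expression plasmid of about 10.4 kb, built on a pEF1a backbone, that supplies all components of a deaminase-free, glycosylase-based thymine base editor from one vector. It is propagated in E. coli as a high-copy plasmid through a ColE1/pUC-type origin and is selected with ampicillin via the β-lactamase gene and its native promoter.

The plasmid carries three expression units in the same orientation. A human U6 RNA polymerase III promoter drives an SpCas9-compatible guide RNA scaffold. A second partial scaffold match lies just downstream, and the record does not state a specific spacer. Next, the EF-1α core promoter with intron A sequences drives the editor itself, terminated by an SV40 polyadenylation signal. The editor is a fusion of an engineered human uracil DNA glycosylase, hUNG2 lacking residues 1–88 and carrying Y156A, A214T, Q259A and Y284D, to the D10A nickase form of SpCas9. The automated annotation labels the glycosylase region as a mouse Ung fragment and the Cas9 as split "dCas9(N)/Cas9(C)" pieces. These are homology-based labels, whereas the catalogue describes a human-derived UNG2 variant and a contiguous nCas9. The third unit is a CBh promoter (CMV enhancer, chicken β-actin promoter and hybrid intron) driving mCherry with a bGH polyadenylation signal, which provides a fluorescent marker for identifying or sorting transfected cells.

In use, the guide RNA directs the nickase to a target site, where the mutated glycosylase is intended to excise thymine rather than uracil. This creates an abasic site whose repair yields base substitutions, and the associated publication describes the outcome as T-to-S editing. The construct suits transient transfection experiments that test programmable thymine editing in mammalian cells.
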