Features (pLannotate 1.2.2; 18 found; start..end, strand, type, name):
      1..105     -  promoter       AmpR promoter: bla
    144..384     +  promoter       U6 promoter: RNA polymerase III promoter for human U6 snRNA
    411..486     +  misc_RNA       gRNA scaffold: guide RNA scaffold for the Streptococcus pyogenes CRISPR/Cas9 system
    493..536     +  misc_RNA       gRNA scaffold (fragment): guide RNA scaffold for the Streptococcus pyogenes CRISPR/Cas9 system
    592..803     +  promoter       EF-1α core promoter: core promoter for human elongation factor EF-1α
    804..913     +  intron         EF-1α intron A (fragment): intron upstream of the start codon of human EF-1α
   1539..1742    +  intron         EF-1α intron A: truncated intron upstream of the start codon of human EF-1α
   1767..2531    +  CDS            Ung (fragment): UNG_MOUSE - Also known as Ung1. Experimental evidence at protein level: Swiss-Prot protein existence level 1. Excises uracil residues from the DNA which can arise as a result of misincorporation of dUMP residues by DNA polymerase or due to deamination of cytosine. From Mus musculus (Mouse).
   2628..4229    +  CDS            dCas9(N): N-terminal portion of catalytically inactive Streptococcus pyogenes dCas9 carrying the D10A mutation (Zetsche et al., 2015)
   4230..6724    +  CDS            Cas9(C) (fragment): C-terminal portion of Streptococcus pyogenes Cas9 (Zetsche et al., 2015)
   6803..6937    +  polyA_signal   SV40 poly(A) signal: SV40 polyadenylation signal
   6951..7236    +  enhancer       CMV enhancer: human cytomegalovirus immediate early enhancer; contains an 18-bp deletion relative to the standard CMV enhancer
   7238..7515    +  promoter       chicken β-actin promoter: No description available
   7516..7743    +  intron         hybrid intron: hybrid between chicken β-actin (CBA) and minute virus of mice (MMV) introns (Gray et al., 2011)
   7768..8477    +  CDS            mCherry (fragment): monomeric derivative of DsRed fluorescent protein (Shaner et al., 2004) mammalian codon-optimized
   8501..8612    +  polyA_signal   bGH poly(A) signal: bovine growth hormone polyadenylation signal
   8733..9321    -  rep_origin     ori: high-copy-number ColE1/pMB1/pBR322/pUC origin of replication
   9492..10352   -  CDS            AmpR: β-lactamase; bla; confers resistance to ampicillin, carbenicillin, and related antibiotics
>Addgene plasmid #220619 | gTBEv3 | addgene full sequence | sequence record 436981 | Addgene NGS Result
ACTCTTCCTTTTTCAATATTATTGAAGCATTTATCAGGGTTATTGTCTCATGAGCGGATACATATTTGAA
TGTATTTAGAAAAATAAACAAATAGGGGTTCCGCGCACATTTCCCCGAAAAGTGCCACCTGACGTCTAAG
TAGGAGGGCCTATTTCCCATGATTCCTTCATATTTGCATATACGATACAAGGCTGTTAGAGAGATAATTG
GAATTAATTTGACTGTAAACACAAAGATATTAGTACAAAATACGTGACGTAGAAAGTAATAATTTCTTGG
GTAGTTTGCAGTTTTAAAATTATGTTTTAAAATGGACTATCATATGCTTACCGTAACTTGAAAGTATTTC
GATTTCTTGGCTTTATATATCTTGTGGAAAGGACGAAACACCGGGTCTTCGAGAAGACCTGTTTTAGAGC
TAGAAATAGCAAGTTAAAATAAGGCTAGTCCGTTATCAACTTGAAAAAGTGGCACCGAGTCGGTGCTTTT
TTGTTTTAGAGCTAGAAATAGCAAGTTAAAATAAGGCTAGTCCGTTTTTAGCGCGTGCGCCAATTCTGCA
GACAAATGGCTCGGCTCCGGTGCCCGTCAGTGGGCAGAGCGCACATCGCCCACAGTCCCCGAGAAGTTGG
GGGGAGGGGTCGGCAATTGAACCGGTGCCTAGAGAAGGTGGCGCGGGGTAAACTGGGAAAGTGATGTCGT
GTACTGGCTCCGCCTTTTTCCCGAGGGTGGGGGAGAACCGTATATAAGTGCAGTAGTCGCCGTGAACGTT
CTTTTTCGCAACGGGTTTGCCGCCAGAACACAGGTAAGTGCCGTGTGTGGTTCCCGCGGGCCTGGCCTCT
TTACGGGTTATGGCCCTTGCGTGCCTTGAATTACTTCCACCTGGCTGCAGTACGTGATTCTTGATCCCGA
GCTTCGGGTTGGAAGTGGGTGGGAGAGTTCGAGGCCTTGCGCTTAAGGAGCCCCTTCGCCTCGTGCTTGA
GTTGAGGCCTGGCCTGGGCGCTGGGGCCGCCGCGTGCGAATCTGGTGGCACCTTCGCGCCTGTCTCGCTG
CTTTCGATAAGTCTCTAGCCATTTAAAATTTTTGATGACCTGCTGCGACGCTTTTTTTCTGGCAAGATAG
TCTTGTAAATGCGGGCCAAGATCTGCACACTGGTATTTCGGTTTTTGGGGCCGCGGGCGGCGACGGGGCC
CGTGCGTCCCAGCGCACATGTTCGGCGAGGCGGGGCCTGCGAGCGCGGCAACCGAGAATCGGACGGGGGT
AGTCTCAAGCTGGCCGGCCTGCTCTGGTGCCTGGCCTCGCGCCGCCGTGTATCGCCCCGCCCTGGGCGGC
AAGGCTGGCCCGGTCGGCACCAGTTGCGTGAGCGGAAAGATGGCCGCTTCCCGGCCCTGCTGCAGGGAGC
TCAAAATGGAGGACGCGGCGCTCGGGAGAGCGGGCGGGTGAGTCACCCACACAAAGGAAAAGGGCCTTTC
CGTCCTCAGCCGTCGCTTCATGTGACTCCACGGAGTACCGGGCGCCGTCCAGGCACCTCGATTAGTTCTC
GAGCTTTTGGAGTACGTCGTCTTTAGGTTGGGGGGAGGGGTTTTATGCGATGGAGTTTCCCCACACTGAG
TGGGTGGAGACTGAAGTTAGGCCAGCTTGGCACTTGATGTAATTCTCCTTGGAATTTGCCCTTTTTGAGT
TTGGATCTTGGTTCATTCTCAAGCCTCAGACAGTGGTTCAAAGTTTTTTTCTTCCATTTCAGGTGTCGTG
AGGAATTAGCTTGGTACTAATACGACTCACTATAGGGAGAGCCGCCACCATGAAACGGACAGCCGACGGA
AGCGAGTTCGAGTCACCAAAGAAGAAGCGGAAAGTCAACGTGCCCGTGGGCTTTGGAGAGAGCTGGAAGA
AGCACCTCAGCGGGGAGTTCGGGAAACCGTATTTTATCAAGCTAATGGGATTTGTTGCAGAAGAAAGAAA
GCATTACACTGTTTATCCACCCCCACACCAAGTGTTCACCTGGACCCAGATGTGTGACATAAAAGATGTG
AAGGTTGTCATCCTGGGACAGGATCCAGCCCATGGACCTAATCAAGCTCACGGGCTCTGCTTTAGTGTTC
AAAGGCCTGTTCCGCCTCCGCCCAGTTTGGAGAACATTTATAAAGAGTTGTCTACAGACATAGAGGATTT
TGTTCATCCTGGCCATGGAGATTTATCTGGGTGGGCCAAGCAAGGTGTTCTCCTTCTCAACACCGTCCTC
ACGGTTCGTGCCCATCAAGCCAACTCTCATAAGGAGCGAGGCTGGGAGCAGTTCACTGATGCAGTTGTGT
CCTGGCTAAATCAGAACTCGAATGGCCTTGTTTTCTTGCTCTGGGGCTCTTATGCTGCCAAGAAGGGCAG
TGCCATTGATAGGAAGCGGCACCATGTACTACAGACGGCTCATCCCTCCCCTTTGTCAGTGGACAGAGGG
TTCTTTGGATGTAGACACTTTTCAAAGACCAATGAGCTGCTGCAGAAGTCTGGCAAGAAGCCCATTGACT
GGAAGGAGCTGTCCGGAGGATCTAGCGGAGGCTCCTCTGGCTCTGAGACACCTGGCACAAGCGAGAGCGC
AACACCTGAAAGCAGCGGGGGCAGCAGCGGGGGGTCAGACAAGAAGTACAGCATCGGCCTGGCCATCGGC
ACCAACTCTGTGGGCTGGGCCGTGATCACCGACGAGTACAAGGTGCCCAGCAAGAAATTCAAGGTGCTGG
GCAACACCGACCGGCACAGCATCAAGAAGAACCTGATCGGAGCCCTGCTGTTCGACAGCGGCGAAACAGC
CGAGGCCACCCGGCTGAAGAGAACCGCCAGAAGAAGATACACCAGACGGAAGAACCGGATCTGCTATCTG
CAAGAGATCTTCAGCAACGAGATGGCCAAGGTGGACGACAGCTTCTTCCACAGACTGGAAGAGTCCTTCC
TGGTGGAAGAGGATAAGAAGCACGAGCGGCACCCCATCTTCGGCAACATCGTGGACGAGGTGGCCTACCA
CGAGAAGTACCCCACCATCTACCACCTGAGAAAGAAACTGGTGGACAGCACCGACAAGGCCGACCTGCGG
CTGATCTATCTGGCCCTGGCCCACATGATCAAGTTCCGGGGCCACTTCCTGATCGAGGGCGACCTGAACC
CCGACAACAGCGACGTGGACAAGCTGTTCATCCAGCTGGTGCAGACCTACAACCAGCTGTTCGAGGAAAA
CCCCATCAACGCCAGCGGCGTGGACGCCAAGGCCATCCTGTCTGCCAGACTGAGCAAGAGCAGACGGCTG
GAAAATCTGATCGCCCAGCTGCCCGGCGAGAAGAAGAATGGCCTGTTCGGAAACCTGATTGCCCTGAGCC
TGGGCCTGACCCCCAACTTCAAGAGCAACTTCGACCTGGCCGAGGATGCCAAACTGCAGCTGAGCAAGGA
CACCTACGACGACGACCTGGACAACCTGCTGGCCCAGATCGGCGACCAGTACGCCGACCTGTTTCTGGCC
GCCAAGAACCTGTCCGACGCCATCCTGCTGAGCGACATCCTGAGAGTGAACACCGAGATCACCAAGGCCC
CCCTGAGCGCCTCTATGATCAAGAGATACGACGAGCACCACCAGGACCTGACCCTGCTGAAAGCTCTCGT
GCGGCAGCAGCTGCCTGAGAAGTACAAAGAGATTTTCTTCGACCAGAGCAAGAACGGCTACGCCGGCTAC
ATTGACGGCGGAGCCAGCCAGGAAGAGTTCTACAAGTTCATCAAGCCCATCCTGGAAAAGATGGACGGCA
CCGAGGAACTGCTCGTGAAGCTGAACAGAGAGGACCTGCTGCGGAAGCAGCGGACCTTCGACAACGGCAG
CATCCCCCACCAGATCCACCTGGGAGAGCTGCACGCCATTCTGCGGCGGCAGGAAGATTTTTACCCATTC
CTGAAGGACAACCGGGAAAAGATCGAGAAGATCCTGACCTTCCGCATCCCCTACTACGTGGGCCCTCTGG
CCAGGGGAAACAGCAGATTCGCCTGGATGACCAGAAAGAGCGAGGAAACCATCACCCCCTGGAACTTCGA
GGAAGTGGTGGACAAGGGCGCTTCCGCCCAGAGCTTCATCGAGCGGATGACCAACTTCGATAAGAACCTG
CCCAACGAGAAGGTGCTGCCCAAGCACAGCCTGCTGTACGAGTACTTCACCGTGTATAACGAGCTGACCA
AAGTGAAATACGTGACCGAGGGAATGAGAAAGCCCGCCTTCCTGAGCGGCGAGCAGAAAAAGGCCATCGT
GGACCTGCTGTTCAAGACCAACCGGAAAGTGACCGTGAAGCAGCTGAAAGAGGACTACTTCAAGAAAATC
GAGTGCTTCGACTCCGTGGAAATCTCCGGCGTGGAAGATCGGTTCAACGCCTCCCTGGGCACATACCACG
ATCTGCTGAAAATTATCAAGGACAAGGACTTCCTGGACAATGAGGAAAACGAGGACATTCTGGAAGATAT
CGTGCTGACCCTGACACTGTTTGAGGACAGAGAGATGATCGAGGAACGGCTGAAAACCTATGCCCACCTG
TTCGACGACAAAGTGATGAAGCAGCTGAAGCGGCGGAGATACACCGGCTGGGGCAGGCTGAGCCGGAAGC
TGATCAACGGCATCCGGGACAAGCAGTCCGGCAAGACAATCCTGGATTTCCTGAAGTCCGACGGCTTCGC
CAACAGAAACTTCATGCAGCTGATCCACGACGACAGCCTGACCTTTAAAGAGGACATCCAGAAAGCCCAG
GTGTCCGGCCAGGGCGATAGCCTGCACGAGCACATTGCCAATCTGGCCGGCAGCCCCGCCATTAAGAAGG
GCATCCTGCAGACAGTGAAGGTGGTGGACGAGCTCGTGAAAGTGATGGGCCGGCACAAGCCCGAGAACAT
CGTGATCGAAATGGCCAGAGAGAACCAGACCACCCAGAAGGGACAGAAGAACAGCCGCGAGAGAATGAAG
CGGATCGAAGAGGGCATCAAAGAGCTGGGCAGCCAGATCCTGAAAGAACACCCCGTGGAAAACACCCAGC
TGCAGAACGAGAAGCTGTACCTGTACTACCTGCAGAATGGGCGGGATATGTACGTGGACCAGGAACTGGA
CATCAACCGGCTGTCCGACTACGATGTGGACCATATCGTGCCTCAGAGCTTTCTGAAGGACGACTCCATC
GACAACAAGGTGCTGACCAGAAGCGACAAGAACCGGGGCAAGAGCGACAACGTGCCCTCCGAAGAGGTCG
TGAAGAAGATGAAGAACTACTGGCGGCAGCTGCTGAACGCCAAGCTGATTACCCAGAGAAAGTTCGACAA
TCTGACCAAGGCCGAGAGAGGCGGCCTGAGCGAACTGGATAAGGCCGGCTTCATCAAGAGACAGCTGGTG
GAAACCCGGCAGATCACAAAGCACGTGGCACAGATCCTGGACTCCCGGATGAACACTAAGTACGACGAGA
ATGACAAGCTGATCCGGGAAGTGAAAGTGATCACCCTGAAGTCCAAGCTGGTGTCCGATTTCCGGAAGGA
TTTCCAGTTTTACAAAGTGCGCGAGATCAACAACTACCACCACGCCCACGACGCCTACCTGAACGCCGTC
GTGGGAACCGCCCTGATCAAAAAGTACCCTAAGCTGGAAAGCGAGTTCGTGTACGGCGACTACAAGGTGT
ACGACGTGCGGAAGATGATCGCCAAGAGCGAGCAGGAAATCGGCAAGGCTACCGCCAAGTACTTCTTCTA
CAGCAACATCATGAACTTTTTCAAGACCGAGATTACCCTGGCCAACGGCGAGATCCGGAAGCGGCCTCTG
ATCGAGACAAACGGCGAAACCGGGGAGATCGTGTGGGATAAGGGCCGGGATTTTGCCACCGTGCGGAAAG
TGCTGAGCATGCCCCAAGTGAATATCGTGAAAAAGACCGAGGTGCAGACAGGCGGCTTCAGCAAAGAGTC
TATCCTGCCCAAGAGGAACAGCGATAAGCTGATCGCCAGAAAGAAGGACTGGGACCCTAAGAAGTACGGC
GGCTTCGACAGCCCCACCGTGGCCTATTCTGTGCTGGTGGTGGCCAAAGTGGAAAAGGGCAAGTCCAAGA
AACTGAAGAGTGTGAAAGAGCTGCTGGGGATCACCATCATGGAAAGAAGCAGCTTCGAGAAGAATCCCAT
CGACTTTCTGGAAGCCAAGGGCTACAAAGAAGTGAAAAAGGACCTGATCATCAAGCTGCCTAAGTACTCC
CTGTTCGAGCTGGAAAACGGCCGGAAGAGAATGCTGGCCTCTGCCGGCGAACTGCAGAAGGGAAACGAAC
TGGCCCTGCCCTCCAAATATGTGAACTTCCTGTACCTGGCCAGCCACTATGAGAAGCTGAAGGGCTCCCC
CGAGGATAATGAGCAGAAACAGCTGTTTGTGGAACAGCACAAGCACTACCTGGACGAGATCATCGAGCAG
ATCAGCGAGTTCTCCAAGAGAGTGATCCTGGCCGACGCTAATCTGGACAAAGTGCTGTCCGCCTACAACA
AGCACCGGGATAAGCCCATCAGAGAGCAGGCCGAGAATATCATCCACCTGTTTACCCTGACCAATCTGGG
AGCCCCTGCCGCCTTCAAGTACTTTGACACCACCATCGACCGGAAGAGGTACACCAGCACCAAAGAGGTG
CTGGACGCCACCCTGATCCACCAGAGCATCACCGGCCTGTACGAGACACGGATCGACCTGTCTCAGCTGG
GAGGTGACTCTGGCGGCTCAAAAAGAACCGCCGACGGCAGCGAATTCGAGCCCAAGAAGAAGAGGAAAGT
CTAAACGCGTCGAACTTGTTTATTGCAGCTTATAATGGTTACAAATAAAGCAATAGCATCACAAATTTCA
CAAATAAAGCATTTTTTTCACTGCATTCTAGTTGTGGTTTGTCCAAACTCATCAATGTATCTTATCATGT
CTGGATCGGCGGCCGGTACCCGTTACATAACTTACGGTAAATGGCCCGCCTGGCTGACCGCCCAACGACC
CCCGCCCATTGACGTCAATAGTAACGCCAATAGGGACTTTCCATTGACGTCAATGGGTGGAGTATTTACG
GTAAACTGCCCACTTGGCAGTACATCAAGTGTATCATATGCCAAGTACGCCCCCTATTGACGTCAATGAC
GGTAAATGGCCCGCCTGGCATTGTGCCCAGTACATGACCTTATGGGACTTTCCTACTTGGCAGTACATCT
ACGTATTAGTCATCGCTATTACCATGGTCGAGGTGAGCCCCACGTTCTGCTTCACTCTCCCCATCTCCCC
CCCCTCCCCACCCCCAATTTTGTATTTATTTATTTTTTAATTATTTTGTGCAGCGATGGGGGCGGGGGGG
GGGGGGGGGCGCGCGCCAGGCGGGGCGGGGCGGGGCGAGGGGCGGGGCGGGGCGAGGCGGAGAGGTGCGG
CGGCAGCCAATCAGAGCGGCGCGCTCCGAAAGTTTCCTTTTATGGCGAGGCGGCGGCGGCGGCGGCCCTA
TAAAAAGCGAAGCGCGCGGCGGGCGGGAGTCGCTGCGCGCTGCCTTCGCCCCGTGCCCCGCTCCGCCGCC
GCCTCGCGCCGCCCGCCCCGGCTCTGACTGACCGCGTTACTCCCACAGGTGAGCGGGCGGGACGGCCCTT
CTCCTCCGGGCTGTAATTAGCTGAGCAAGAGGTAAGGGTTTAAGGGATGGTTGGTTGGTGGGGTATTAAT
GTTTAATTACCTGGAGCACCTGCCTGAAATCACTTTTTTTCAGGTTGGCAGATCCGCTAGCGCCACCATG
GTGAGCAAGGGCGAGGAGGATAACATGGCCATCATCAAGGAGTTCATGCGCTTCAAGGTGCACATGGAGG
GCTCCGTGAACGGCCACGAGTTCGAGATCGAGGGCGAGGGCGAGGGCCGCCCCTACGAGGGCACCCAGAC
CGCCAAGCTGAAGGTGACCAAGGGTGGCCCCCTGCCCTTCGCCTGGGACATCCTGTCCCCTCAGTTCATG
TACGGCTCCAAGGCCTACGTGAAGCACCCCGCCGACATCCCCGACTACTTGAAGCTGTCCTTCCCCGAGG
GCTTCAAGTGGGAGCGCGTGATGAACTTCGATGACGGCGGCGTGGTGACCGTGACCCAGGACTCCTCCCT
GCAGGACGGCGAGTTCATCTACAAGGTGAAGCTGCGCGGCACCAACTTCCCCTCCGACGGCCCCGTAATG
CAGAAGAAAACCATGGGCTGGGAGGCCTCCTCCGAGCGGATGTACCCCGAGGACGGCGCCCTGAAGGGCG
AGATCAAGCAGAGGCTGAAGCTGAAGGACGGCGGCCACTACGACGCTGAGGTCAAGACCACCTACAAGGC
CAAGAAGCCCGTGCAGCTGCCCGGCGCCTACAACGTCAACATCAAGTTGGACATCACCTCCCACAACGAG
GACTACACCATCGTGGAACAGTACGAACGCGCCGAGGGCCGCCACTCCACCGGCGGCATGGACGAGCTGT
ACAAGTAAACCGGTCTCTTGGCCCGGATCCCTGTGCCTTCTAGTTGCCAGCCATCTGTTGTTTGCCCCTC
CCCCGTGCCTTCCTTGACCCTGGAAGGTGCCACTCCCACTGTCCTTTCCTAATAAAATGAGGAAATTGCA
TCGCATTGTCTGAGTAGGTGTCATTCTATTCTGGGGGGTGGGGTGGGGCAGGACAGCAAGGGGGAGGATT
GGGAAAACAATAGCAGGCATGCTGGGGATGCGGTGGGCTCTATGGTGGAAGCTTTCCATAGGCTCCGCCC
CCCTGACGAGCATCACAAAAATCGACGCTCAAGTCAGAGGTGGCGAAACCCGACAGGACTATAAAGATAC
CAGGCGTTTCCCCCTGGAAGCTCCCTCGTGCGCTCTCCTGTTCCGACCCTGCCGCTTACCGGATACCTGT
CCGCCTTTCTCCCTTCGGGAAGCGTGGCGCTTTCTCATAGCTCACGCTGTAGGTATCTCAGTTCGGTGTA
GGTCGTTCGCTCCAAGCTGGGCTGTGTGCACGAACCCCCCGTTCAGCCCGACCGCTGCGCCTTATCCGGT
AACTATCGTCTTGAGTCCAACCCGGTAAGACACGACTTATCGCCACTGGCAGCAGCCACTGGTAACAGGA
TTAGCAGAGCGAGGTATGTAGGCGGTGCTACAGAGTTCTTGAAGTGGTGGCCTAACTACGGCTACACTAG
AAGAACAGTATTTGGTATCTGCGCTCTGCTGAAGCCAGTTACCTTCGGAAAAAGAGTTGGTAGCTCTTGA
TCCGGCAAACAAACCACCGCTGGTAGCGGTGGTTTTTTTGTTTGCAAGCAGCAGATTACGCGCAGAAAAA
AAGGATCTCAAGAAGATCCTTTGATCTTTTCTACGGGGTCTGACGCTCAGTGGAACGAAAACTCACGTTA
AGGGATTTTGGTCATGAGATTATCAAAAAGGATCTTCACCTAGATCCTTTTAAATTAAAAATGAAGTTTT
AAATCAATCTAAAGTATATATGAGTAAACTTGGTCTGACAGTTACCAATGCTTAATCAGTGAGGCACCCA
TCTCAGCGATCTGTCTATTTCGTTCATCCATAGTTGCCTGACTCCCCGTCGTGTAGATAACTACGATACG
GGAGGGCTTACCATCTGGCCCCAGTGCTGCAATGATACCGCGGCTTCCACGCTCACCGGCTCCAGATTTA
TCAGCAATAAACCAGCCAGCCGGAAGGGCCGAGCGCAGAAGTGGTCCTGCAACTTTATCCGCCTCCATCC
AGTCTATTAATTGTTGCCGGGAAGCTAGAGTAAGTAGTTCGCCAGTTAATAGTTTGCGCAACGTTGTTGC
CATTGCTACAGGCATCGTGGTGTCACGCTCGTCGTTTGGTATGGCTTCATTCAGCTCCGGTTCCCAACGA
TCAAGGCGAGTTACATGATCCCCCATGTTGTGCAAAAAAGCGGTTAGCTCCTTCGGTCCTCCGATCGTTG
TCAGAAGTAAGTTGGCCGCAGTGTTATCACTCATGGTTATGGCAGCACTGCATAATTCTCTTACTGTCAT
GCCATCCGTAAGATGCTTTTCTGTGACTGGTGAGTACTCAACCAAGTCATTCTGAGAATAGTGTATGCGG
CGACCGAGTTGCTCTTGCCCGGCGTCAATACGGGATAATACCGCGCCACATAGCAGAACTTTAAAAGTGC
TCATCATTGGAAAACGTTCTTCGGGGCGAAAACTCTCAAGGATCTTACCGCTGTTGAGATCCAGTTCGAT
GTAACCCACTCGTGCACCCAACTGATCTTCAGCATCTTTTACTTTCACCAGCGTTTCTGGGTGAGCAAAA
ACAGGAAGGCAAAATGCCGCAAAAAAGGGAATAAGGGCGACACGGAAATGTTGAATACTCAT
